LOCUS       Exported 6267 bp ds-DNA circular SYN 13-MAY-2021
DEFINITION  synthetic circular DNA
ACCESSION   .
VERSION     .
KEYWORDS    pDZ264 (pKAN tdtomato cyc loxP KAN loxP)
SOURCE      synthetic DNA construct
  ORGANISM  synthetic DNA construct
REFERENCE   1 (bases 1 to 6267)
  AUTHORS   Larson DR, Zenklusen D, Wu B, Chao JA, Singer RH
  TITLE     Real-time observation of transcription initiation and elongation on
            an endogenous yeast gene.
  JOURNAL   Science. 2011 Apr 22;332(6028):475-8.
  PUBMED    21512033
REFERENCE   2 (bases 1 to 6267)
  AUTHORS   .
  TITLE     Direct Submission
  JOURNAL   Exported May 13, 2021 from SnapGene Server 1.1.58
            http://www.snapgene.com
FEATURES             Location/Qualifiers
     source          1..6267
                     /organism="synthetic DNA construct"
                     /mol_type="other DNA"
     primer_bind     complement(20..36)
                     /label=KS primer
                     /note="common sequencing primer, one of multiple similar
                     variants"
     primer_bind     complement(21..37)
                     /label=pBluescriptKS
                     /note="For pBluescript vector"
     terminator      39..286
                     /gene="S. cerevisiae CYC1"
                     /label=CYC1 terminator
                     /note="transcription terminator for CYC1"
     primer_bind     complement(55..73)
                     /label=CYC1
                     /note="CYC1 transcription termination signal, reverse
                     primer"
     protein_bind    complement(337..370)
                     /label=loxP
                     /bound_moiety="Cre recombinase"
                     /note="Cre-mediated recombination occurs in the 8-bp core
                     sequence (GCATACAT)."
     gene            425..1781
                     /label=kanMX
                     /note="yeast selectable marker conferring kanamycin
                     resistance (Wach et al., 1994)"
     promoter        425..768
                     /label=TEF promoter
                     /note="Ashbya gossypii TEF promoter"
     CDS             769..1578
                     /codon_start=1
                     /gene="aph(3')-Ia"
                     /product="aminoglycoside phosphotransferase"
                     /label=KanR
                     /note="confers resistance to kanamycin"
                     /translation="MGKEKTHVSRPRLNSNMDADLYGYKWARDNVGQSGATIYRLYGKP
                     DAPELFLKHGKGSVANDVTDEMVRLNWLTEFMPLPTIKHFIRTPDDAWLLTTAIPGKTA
                     FQVLEEYPDSGENIVDALAVFLRRLHSIPVCNCPFNSDRVFRLAQAQSRMNNGLVDASD
                     FDDERNGWPVEQVWKEMHKLLPFSPDSVVTHGDFSLDNLIFDEGKLIGCIDVGRVGIAD
                     RYQDLAILWNCLGEFSPSLQKRLFQKYGIDNPDMNKLQFHLMLDEFF"
     primer_bind     complement(836..855)
                     /label=Kan-R
                     /note="Kanamycin resistance gene, reverse primer"
     terminator      1584..1781
                     /label=TEF terminator
                     /note="Ashbya gossypii TEF terminator"
     protein_bind    complement(1844..1877)
                     /label=loxP
                     /bound_moiety="Cre recombinase"
                     /note="Cre-mediated recombination occurs in the 8-bp core
                     sequence (GCATACAT)."
     primer_bind     complement(1928..1948)
                     /label=T3
                     /note="T3 promoter, forward primer"
     promoter        complement(1928..1946)
                     /label=T3 promoter
                     /note="promoter for bacteriophage T3 RNA polymerase"
     primer_bind     complement(1967..1983)
                     /label=M13 rev
                     /note="common sequencing primer, one of multiple similar
                     variants"
     primer_bind     complement(1967..1983)
                     /label=M13 Reverse
                     /note="In lacZ gene. Also called M13-rev"
     primer_bind     complement(1980..2002)
                     /label=M13/pUC Reverse
                     /note="In lacZ gene"
     protein_bind    1991..2007
                     /label=lac operator
                     /bound_moiety="lac repressor encoded by lacI"
                     /note="The lac repressor binds to the lac operator to
                     inhibit transcription in E. coli. This inhibition can be
                     relieved by adding lactose or
                     isopropyl-beta-D-thiogalactopyranoside (IPTG)."
     promoter        complement(2015..2045)
                     /label=lac promoter
                     /note="promoter for the E. coli lac operon"
     protein_bind    2060..2081
                     /label=CAP binding site
                     /bound_moiety="E. coli catabolite activator protein"
                     /note="CAP binding activates transcription in the presence
                     of cAMP."
     primer_bind     complement(2198..2215)
                     /label=L4440
                     /note="L4440 vector, forward primer"
     rep_origin      complement(2369..2957)
                     /direction=LEFT
                     /label=ori
                     /note="high-copy-number ColE1/pMB1/pBR322/pUC origin of
                     replication"
     primer_bind     complement(2449..2468)
                     /label=pBR322ori-F
                     /note="pBR322 origin, forward primer"
     CDS             complement(3128..3988)
                     /codon_start=1
                     /gene="bla"
                     /product="beta-lactamase"
                     /label=AmpR
                     /note="confers resistance to ampicillin, carbenicillin, and
                     related antibiotics"
                     /translation="MSIQHFRVALIPFFAAFCLPVFAHPETLVKVKDAEDQLGARVGYI
                     ELDLNSGKILESFRPEERFPMMSTFKVLLCGAVLSRIDAGQEQLGRRIHYSQNDLVEYS
                     PVTEKHLTDGMTVRELCSAAITMSDNTAANLLLTTIGGPKELTAFLHNMGDHVTRLDRW
                     EPELNEAIPNDERDTTMPVAMATTLRKLLTGELLTLASRQQLIDWMEADKVAGPLLRSA
                     LPAGWFIADKSGAGERGSRGIIAALGPDGKPSRIVVIYTTGSQATMDERNRQIAEIGAS
                     LIKHW"
     primer_bind     3751..3770
                     /label=Amp-R
                     /note="Ampicillin resistance gene, reverse primer"
     promoter        complement(3989..4093)
                     /gene="bla"
                     /label=AmpR promoter
     rep_origin      4120..4575
                     /direction=RIGHT
                     /label=f1 ori
                     /note="f1 bacteriophage origin of replication; arrow
                     indicates direction of (+) strand synthesis"
     primer_bind     complement(4207..4226)
                     /label=F1ori-R
                     /note="F1 origin, reverse primer"
     primer_bind     4417..4438
                     /label=F1ori-F
                     /note="F1 origin, forward primer"
     primer_bind     4701..4723
                     /label=M13/pUC Forward
                     /note="In lacZ gene"
     primer_bind     4715..4732
                     /label=M13 Forward
                     /note="In lacZ gene. Also called M13-F20 or M13 (-21)
                     Forward"
     primer_bind     4716..4732
                     /label=M13 fwd
                     /note="common sequencing primer, one of multiple similar
                     variants"
     primer_bind     4742..4761
                     /label=T7
                     /note="T7 promoter, forward primer"
     promoter        4742..4760
                     /label=T7 promoter
                     /note="promoter for bacteriophage T7 RNA polymerase"
     primer_bind     4793..4809
                     /label=SK primer
                     /note="common sequencing primer, one of multiple similar
                     variants"
     primer_bind     4793..4809
                     /label=pBluescriptSK
                     /note="For pBluescript vector"
     regulatory      4815..4824
                     /regulatory_class="other"
                     /note="vertebrate consensus sequence for strong initiation
                     of translation (Kozak, 1987)"
     CDS             4821..6248
                     /codon_start=1
                     /product="tandem dimeric (pseudo-monomeric) derivative of
                     DsRed (Shaner et al., 2004)"
                     /label=tdTomato
                     /note="mammalian codon-optimized"
                     /translation="MVSKGEEVIKEFMRFKVRMEGSMNGHEFEIEGEGEGRPYEGTQTA
                     KLKVTKGGPLPFAWDILSPQFMYGSKAYVKHPADIPDYKKLSFPEGFKWERVMNFEDGG
                     LVTVTQDSSLQDGTLIYKVKMRGTNFPPDGPVMQKKTMGWEASTERLYPRDGVLKGEIH
                     QALKLKDGGHYLVEFKTIYMAKKPVQLPGYYYVDTKLDITSHNEDYTIVEQYERSEGRH
                     HLFLGHGTGSTGSGSSGTASSEDNNMAVIKEFMRFKVRMEGSMNGHEFEIEGEGEGRPY
                     EGTQTAKLKVTKGGPLPFAWDILSPQFMYGSKAYVKHPADIPDYKKLSFPEGFKWERVM
                     NFEDGGLVTVTQDSSLQDGTLIYKVKMRGTNFPPDGPVMQKKTMGWEASTERLYPRDGV
                     LKGEIHQALKLKDGGRYLVEFKTIYMAKKPVQLPGYYYVDTKLDITSHNEDYTIVEQYE
                     RSEGRHHLFLYGMDELYK"
ORIGIN
        1 aattcgatat caagcttatc gataccgtcg acctcgagtc atgtaattag ttatgtcacg
       61 cttacattca cgccctcccc ccacatccgc tctaaccgaa aaggaaggag ttagacaacc
      121 tgaagtctag gtccctattt atttttttat agttatgtta gtattaagaa cgttatttat
      181 atttcaaatt tttctttttt ttctgtacag acgcgtgtac gcatgtaaca ttatactgaa
      241 aaccttgctt gagaaggttt tgggacgctc gaaggcttta atttgcggcc ggtacccagc
      301 tgaagcttcg tacgctgcag gtcgacaacc cttaatataa cttcgtataa tgtatgctat
      361 acgaagttat taggtctaga gatctgttta gcttgcctcg tccccgccgg gtcacccggc
      421 cagcgacatg gaggcccaga ataccctcct tgacagtctt gacgtgcgca gctcaggggc
      481 atgatgtgac tgtcgcccgt acatttagcc catacatccc catgtataat catttgcatc
      541 catacatttt gatggccgca cggcgcgaag caaaaattac ggctcctcgc tgcagacctg
      601 cgagcaggga aacgctcccc tcacagacgc gttgaattgt ccccacgccg cgcccctgta
      661 gagaaatata aaaggttagg atttgccact gaggttcttc tttcatatac ttccttttaa
      721 aatcttgcta ggatacagtt ctcacatcac atccgaacat aaacaaccat gggtaaggaa
      781 aagactcacg tttcgaggcc gcgattaaat tccaacatgg atgctgattt atatgggtat
      841 aaatgggctc gcgataatgt cgggcaatca ggtgcgacaa tctatcgatt gtatgggaag
      901 cccgatgcgc cagagttgtt tctgaaacat ggcaaaggta gcgttgccaa tgatgttaca
      961 gatgagatgg tcagactaaa ctggctgacg gaatttatgc ctcttccgac catcaagcat
     1021 tttatccgta ctcctgatga tgcatggtta ctcaccactg cgatccccgg caaaacagca
     1081 ttccaggtat tagaagaata tcctgattca ggtgaaaata ttgttgatgc gctggcagtg
     1141 ttcctgcgcc ggttgcattc gattcctgtt tgtaattgtc cttttaacag cgatcgcgta
     1201 tttcgtctcg ctcaggcgca atcacgaatg aataacggtt tggttgatgc gagtgatttt
     1261 gatgacgagc gtaatggctg gcctgttgaa caagtctgga aagaaatgca taagcttttg
     1321 ccattctcac cggattcagt cgtcactcat ggtgatttct cacttgataa ccttattttt
     1381 gacgagggga aattaatagg ttgtattgat gttggacgag tcggaatcgc agaccgatac
     1441 caggatcttg ccatcctatg gaactgcctc ggtgagtttt ctccttcatt acagaaacgg
     1501 ctttttcaaa aatatggtat tgataatcct gatatgaata aattgcagtt tcatttgatg
     1561 ctcgatgagt ttttctaatc agtactgaca ataaaaagat tcttgttttc aagaacttgt
     1621 catttgtata gtttttttat attgtagttg ttctatttta atcaaatgtt agcgtgattt
     1681 atattttttt tcgcctcgac atcatctgcc cagatgcgaa gttaagtgcg cagaaagtaa
     1741 tatcatgcgt caatcgtatg tgaatgctgg tcgctatact gctgtcgatt cgatactaac
     1801 gccgccatcc agtgtcgaaa acgagctctc gagaaccctt aatataactt cgtataatgt
     1861 atgctatacg aagttattag gtgatatcag atccactagt ggcctatgcg gtacccagct
     1921 tttgttccct ttagtgaggg ttaattgcgc gcttggcgta atcatggtca tagctgtttc
     1981 ctgtgtgaaa ttgttatccg ctcacaattc cacacaacat acgagccgga agcataaagt
     2041 gtaaagcctg gggtgcctaa tgagtgagct aactcacatt aattgcgttg cgctcactgc
     2101 ccgctttcca gtcgggaaac ctgtcgtgcc agctgcatta atgaatcggc caacgcgcgg
     2161 ggagaggcgg tttgcgtatt gggcgctctt ccgcttcctc gctcactgac tcgctgcgct
     2221 cggtcgttcg gctgcggcga gcggtatcag ctcactcaaa ggcggtaata cggttatcca
     2281 cagaatcagg ggataacgca ggaaagaaca tgtgagcaaa aggccagcaa aaggccagga
     2341 accgtaaaaa ggccgcgttg ctggcgtttt tccataggct ccgcccccct gacgagcatc
     2401 acaaaaatcg acgctcaagt cagaggtggc gaaacccgac aggactataa agataccagg
     2461 cgtttccccc tggaagctcc ctcgtgcgct ctcctgttcc gaccctgccg cttaccggat
     2521 acctgtccgc ctttctccct tcgggaagcg tggcgctttc tcatagctca cgctgtaggt
     2581 atctcagttc ggtgtaggtc gttcgctcca agctgggctg tgtgcacgaa ccccccgttc
     2641 agcccgaccg ctgcgcctta tccggtaact atcgtcttga gtccaacccg gtaagacacg
     2701 acttatcgcc actggcagca gccactggta acaggattag cagagcgagg tatgtaggcg
     2761 gtgctacaga gttcttgaag tggtggccta actacggcta cactagaagg acagtatttg
     2821 gtatctgcgc tctgctgaag ccagttacct tcggaaaaag agttggtagc tcttgatccg
     2881 gcaaacaaac caccgctggt agcggtggtt tttttgtttg caagcagcag attacgcgca
     2941 gaaaaaaagg atctcaagaa gatcctttga tcttttctac ggggtctgac gctcagtgga
     3001 acgaaaactc acgttaaggg attttggtca tgagattatc aaaaaggatc ttcacctaga
     3061 tccttttaaa ttaaaaatga agttttaaat caatctaaag tatatatgag taaacttggt
     3121 ctgacagtta ccaatgctta atcagtgagg cacctatctc agcgatctgt ctatttcgtt
     3181 catccatagt tgcctgactc cccgtcgtgt agataactac gatacgggag ggcttaccat
     3241 ctggccccag tgctgcaatg ataccgcgag acccacgctc accggctcca gatttatcag
     3301 caataaacca gccagccgga agggccgagc gcagaagtgg tcctgcaact ttatccgcct
     3361 ccatccagtc tattaattgt tgccgggaag ctagagtaag tagttcgcca gttaatagtt
     3421 tgcgcaacgt tgttgccatt gctacaggca tcgtggtgtc acgctcgtcg tttggtatgg
     3481 cttcattcag ctccggttcc caacgatcaa ggcgagttac atgatccccc atgttgtgca
     3541 aaaaagcggt tagctccttc ggtcctccga tcgttgtcag aagtaagttg gccgcagtgt
     3601 tatcactcat ggttatggca gcactgcata attctcttac tgtcatgcca tccgtaagat
     3661 gcttttctgt gactggtgag tactcaacca agtcattctg agaatagtgt atgcggcgac
     3721 cgagttgctc ttgcccggcg tcaatacggg ataataccgc gccacatagc agaactttaa
     3781 aagtgctcat cattggaaaa cgttcttcgg ggcgaaaact ctcaaggatc ttaccgctgt
     3841 tgagatccag ttcgatgtaa cccactcgtg cacccaactg atcttcagca tcttttactt
     3901 tcaccagcgt ttctgggtga gcaaaaacag gaaggcaaaa tgccgcaaaa aagggaataa
     3961 gggcgacacg gaaatgttga atactcatac tcttcctttt tcaatattat tgaagcattt
     4021 atcagggtta ttgtctcatg agcggataca tatttgaatg tatttagaaa aataaacaaa
     4081 taggggttcc gcgcacattt ccccgaaaag tgccacctgn nnnnnnnnnn nnnnnnnnnn
     4141 nnnnnnnnnn nnnnnnnnnn nnnnnnnnnn nnnnnnnnnn nnnnnnnnnn nnnnnnnnnn
     4201 nnnnnnnnnn nnnnnnnnnn nnnnnnnnnn nnnnnnnnnn nnncnnnnnn nnnnnnnnnn
     4261 nnnnnnnnnn nnnnnnnnnn nnnnnnnnnn nnnnnnnnnn nnnnnnnnnn nnnnnnnnnn
     4321 nnnnnnnnnn nnnnnannnn nnnnnnnnnn nnnnnnnnnn nnnnnnnnnn nnnnnnnnnn
     4381 nnnnnccttt gacgttggag tccacgttct ttaatagtgg actcttgttc caaactggaa
     4441 caacactcaa ccctatctcg gtctattctt ttgatttata agggattttg ccgatttcgg
     4501 cctattggtt aaaaaatgag ctgatttaac aaaaatttaa cgcgaatttt aacaaaatat
     4561 taacgcttac aatttccatt cgccattcag gctgcgcaac tgttgggaag ggcgatcggt
     4621 gcgggcctct tcgctattac gccagctggc gaaaggggga tgtgctgcaa ggcgattaag
     4681 ttgggtaacg ccagggtttt cccagtcacg acgttgtaaa acgacggcca gtgagcgcgc
     4741 gtaatacgac tcactatagg gcgaattgga gctccaccgc ggtggcggcc gctctagaac
     4801 tagtggatcc ggtcgccacc atggtgagca agggcgagga ggtcatcaaa gagttcatgc
     4861 gcttcaaggt gcgcatggag ggctccatga acggccacga gttcgagatc gagggcgagg
     4921 gcgagggccg cccctacgag ggcacccaga ccgccaagct gaaggtgacc aagggcggcc
     4981 ccctgccctt cgcctgggac atcctgtccc cccagttcat gtacggctcc aaggcgtacg
     5041 tgaagcaccc cgccgacatc cccgattaca agaagctgtc cttccccgag ggcttcaagt
     5101 gggagcgcgt gatgaacttc gaggacggcg gtctggtgac cgtgacccag gactcctccc
     5161 tgcaggacgg cacgctgatc tacaaggtga agatgcgcgg caccaacttc ccccccgacg
     5221 gccccgtaat gcagaagaag accatgggct gggaggcctc caccgagcgc ctgtaccccc
     5281 gcgacggcgt gctgaagggc gagatccacc aggccctgaa gctgaaggac ggcggccact
     5341 acctggtgga gttcaagacc atctacatgg ccaagaagcc cgtgcaactg cccggctact
     5401 actacgtgga caccaagctg gacatcacct cccacaacga ggactacacc atcgtggaac
     5461 agtacgagcg ctccgagggc cgccaccacc tgttcctggg gcatggcacc ggcagcaccg
     5521 gcagcggcag ttccggcacc gcttcttccg aggacaacaa catggccgtc atcaaagagt
     5581 tcatgcgctt caaggtgcgc atggagggct ccatgaacgg ccacgagttc gagatcgagg
     5641 gcgagggcga gggccgcccc tacgagggca cccagaccgc caagctgaag gtgaccaagg
     5701 gcggccccct gcccttcgcc tgggacatcc tgtcccccca gttcatgtac ggctccaagg
     5761 cgtacgtgaa gcaccccgcc gacatccccg attacaagaa gctgtccttc cccgagggct
     5821 tcaagtggga gcgcgtgatg aacttcgagg acggcggtct ggtgaccgtg acccaggact
     5881 cctccctgca ggacggcacg ctgatctaca aggtgaagat gcgcggcacc aacttccccc
     5941 ccgacggccc cgtaatgcag aagaagacca tgggctggga ggcctccacc gagcgcctgt
     6001 acccccgcga cggcgtgctg aagggcgaga tccaccaggc cctgaagctg aaggacggcg
     6061 gccgctacct ggtggagttc aagaccatct acatggccaa gaagcccgtg caactgcccg
     6121 gctactacta cgtggacacc aagctggaca tcacctccca caacgaggac tacaccatcg
     6181 tggaacagta cgagcgctcc gagggccgcc accacctgtt cctgtacggc atggacgagc
     6241 tgtacaagtc cggaatatat aagggcg
//
