[The description below was written by a language model from this plasmid's Addgene catalogue record and the feature table of its GenBank file.]
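Description:
pDZ264 is a 6,267 bp bacterial cloning plasmid that serves as a template or donor for tagging yeast genes at their C-terminus with the red fluorescent protein tdTomato. The catalogue names the backbone as pKAN, while the annotated features are those typical of a pBluescript-type phagemid: a high-copy ColE1/pUC origin, an f1 origin, a beta-lactamase gene conferring ampicillin resistance for selection in E. coli, and a lac promoter/operator region with flanking T7 and T3 promoters and M13, SK and KS primer sites. No yeast origin of replication or centromere is annotated, so the plasmid is not expected to be maintained episomally in yeast. This fits a cassette meant for chromosomal integration, although the record does not spell out the integration strategy.

The payload lies between the T7 and T3 sides of the polylinker. It begins with a mammalian codon-optimized tdTomato coding sequence, a tandem dimeric, pseudo-monomeric DsRed derivative, preceded by a Kozak consensus. No yeast promoter is annotated upstream, as expected for a tag to be fused in frame to an endogenous open reading frame and expressed from that gene's own promoter. The S. cerevisiae CYC1 terminator follows to end transcription of the fusion. Downstream is a kanMX marker, consisting of the aminoglycoside phosphotransferase gene under the Ashbya gossypii TEF promoter and terminator, which allows selection of yeast transformants. The marker is flanked by two loxP sites in the same orientation, so Cre recombinase can excise it after integration, leaving a single loxP site and allowing the marker to be reused. According to the depositor, the plasmid was designed for constructing C-terminal tdTomato fusions to a protein of interest, and it comes from work on imaging transcription of an endogenous yeast gene.
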