Addgene plasmid #35193: pDZ264 (pKAN tdtomato cyc loxP KAN loxP)
Depositing lab: Robert Singer. Depositing organization: Albert Einstein College of Medicine. Publication: Real-time observation of transcription initiation and elongation on an endogenous yeast gene. Larson DR, Zenklusen D, Wu B, Chao JA, Singer RH. Science. 2011 Apr 22;332(6028):475-8. 10.1126/science.1202142 PubMed 21512033.
Backbone
  Vector backbone: pKAN
  Backbone manufacturer: David Miklos & Greg Freyer (Cold Spring Harbor Laboratory)
  Backbone size w/o insert (bp): 4191
Growth in bacteria
  Bacterial resistance: Ampicillin, 100 μg/mL
  Growth temperature: 37°C
  Growth strain: DH5alpha
  Copy number: Unknown
Gene/Insert
  Gene/Insert name: tdtomato cyc loxP KAN loxP
  Species: Synthetic
  Cloning method: Restriction Enzyme; 5′ cloning site unknown (unknown if destroyed); 3′ cloning site unknown (unknown if destroyed)
  Sequencing primers: 5′ M13rev; 3′ M13F20
Terms and licenses: Academic/Nonprofit Terms; Industry Terms: Not Available to Industry
Depositor comments: This plasmid was designed to construct C-terminal fusions of a protein of interest with tdtomato
How to cite: pDZ264 (pKAN tdtomato cyc loxP KAN loxP) was a gift from Robert Singer (Addgene plasmid # 35193 ; http://n2t.net/addgene:35193 ; RRID:Addgene_35193)
