>Addgene plasmid #35193 | pDZ264 (pKAN tdtomato cyc loxP KAN loxP) | addgene partial sequence | sequence record 43471 | CYC1 5'-GCGTGAATGTAAGCGTGAC-3'
GTCCTCGAAGTTCATCACGCGCTCCCACTTGAAGCCCTCGGGGAAGGACAGCTTCTTGTAATCGGGGATG
TCGGCGGGGTGCTTCACGTACGCCTTGGAGCCGTACATGAACTGGGGGGACAGGATGTCCCAGGCGAAGG
GCAGGGGGCCGCCCTTGGTCACCTTCAGCTTGGCGGTCTGGGTGCCCTCGTAGGGGCGGCCCTCGCCCTC
GCCCTCGATCTCGAACTCGTGGCCGTTCATGGAGCCCTCCATGCGCACCTTGAAGCGCATGAACTCTTTG
ATGACGGCCATGTTGTTGTCCTCGGAAG
