>Addgene plasmid #35193 | pDZ264 (pKAN tdtomato cyc loxP KAN loxP) | addgene partial sequence | sequence record 43791 | Kan-R 5'-ATCGCGAGCCCATTTATACC-3'
AACGTGAGTCTTTTCCTTACCCATGGTTGTTTATGTTCGGATGTGATGTGAGAACTGTATCCTAGCAAGA
TTTTAAAAGGAAGTATATGAAAGAAGAACCTCAGTGGCAAATCCTAACCTTTTATATTTCTCTACAGGGG
CGCGGCGTGGGGACAATTCAACGCGTCTGTGAGGGGAGCGTTTCCCTGCTCGCAGGTCTGCAGCGAGGAG
CCGTAATTTTTGCTTCGCGCCGTGCGGCCATCAAAATGTATGGATGCAAATGATTATACATGGGGATGTA
TGGGCTAAATGTACGGGCGACAGTCACATCATGCCCCTGAGCTGCGCACGTCAAGACTGTCAAGGAGGGT
ATTCTGGGCCTCCATGTCGCTGGCCGGGTGACCCGGCGGGGACGAGGCAAGCTAAACAGATCTCTAGACC
TAATAACTTCGTATAGCATACATTATACGAAGTTATATTAAGGGTTGTCGACCTGCAGCGTACGAAGCTT
CAGCTGGGTACCGGCCGCAAATTAAAGCCTTCGAGCGTCCCAAAACCTTCTCAAGCAAGGTTTTCAGTAT
AATGTTACATGCGTACACGCGTCTGTACAGAAAAAAAAGAAAAATTTGAAATATAAATAACGTTCTTAAT
ACTAACATAACTATAAAAAAATAAATAGGGACCTAGACTTCAGGTTGTCTAACTCCTTCCTTTTCGGTTA
GAGCGGATGTGGGGGGAGGGCGTGAATGTAAGCGTGACATAACTAATTACATGACTCGAGGTCGACGGTA
TCGATAAGCTTGATATCGAATTCGCCCTTATATATTCCGGACTTGTACAGCTCGTCCATGCCGTACAGGA
ACAGGTGGTGGC
