>Addgene plasmid #35193 | pDZ264 (pKAN tdtomato cyc loxP KAN loxP) | addgene partial sequence | sequence record 44280 | T3 5'-GCAATTAACCCTCACTAAAGG-3'
GTGGATCTGATATCACCTAATAACTTCGTATAGCATACATTATACGAAGTTATATTAAGGGTTCTCGAGA
GCTCGTTTTCGACACTGGATGGCGGCGTTAGTATCGAATCGACAGCAGTATAGCGACCAGCATTCACATA
CGATTGACGCATGATATTACTTTCTGCGCACTTAACTTCGCATCTGGGCAGATGATGTCGAGGCGAAAAA
AAATATAAATCACGCTAACATTTGATTAAAATAGAACAACTACAATATAAAAAAACTATACAAATGACAA
GTTCTTGAAAACAAGAATCTTTTTATTGTCAGTACTGATTAGAAAAACTCATCGAGCATCAAATGAAACT
GCAATTTATTCATATCAGGATTATCAATACCATATTTTTGAAAAAGCCGTTTCTGTAATGAAGGAGAAAA
CTCACCGAGGCAGTTCCATAGGATGGCAAGATCCTGGTATCGGTCTGCGATTCCGACTCGTCCAACATCA
ATACAACCTATTAATTTCCCCTCGTCAAAAATAAGGTTATCAAGTGAGAAATCACCATGAGTGACGACTG
AATCCGGTGAGAATGGCAAAAGCTTATGCATTTCTTTCCAGACTTGTTCAACAGGCCAGCCATTACGCTC
GTCATCAAAATCACTCGCATCAACCAAACCGTTATTCATTCGTGATTGCGCCTGAGCGAGACGAAATACG
CGATCGCTGTTAAAAGGACAATTACAAACAGGAATCGAATGCAACCGGCGCAGGAACACTGCCAGCGCAT
CAACAATATTTTCACCTGAATCAGGATATTCTTCTAATACCTGGAATGCTGTTTTGCCGGGGATCGCAGT
GGTGAGTAACCATGCATCATCAGGAGTACGGAT
